Addgene plasmid #8634: Human ICAM-2
Depositing lab: Timothy Springer. Depositing organization: Boston Children's Hospital. Publication: Functional cloning of ICAM-2, a cell adhesion ligand for LFA-1 homologous to ICAM-1. Staunton DE, Dustin ML, Springer TA. Nature 1989 May 4;339(6219):61-4. 10.1038/339061a0 PubMed 2497351.
Backbone
  Vector backbone: pCDM8
  Backbone manufacturer: Invitrogen
  Backbone size w/o insert (bp): 4356
  Vector type: Mammalian Expression
Growth in bacteria
  Bacterial resistance: Ampicillin and Tetracycline, 100 & 10 μg/mL
  Growth temperature: 37°C
  Growth strain: Unknown
  Growth instructions: The host strain is MC1061/P3 and the bacteria should be cultured in 12.5ug/mL ampicillin and 16ug/mL tetracycline. (supF)
  Copy number: Unknown
Gene/Insert
  Gene/Insert name: ICAM-2 (alt names: CD102; pCDIC2.27)
  Species: H. sapiens (human)
  Insert size (bp): 1100
  GenBank ID: NM_000873
  Entrez Gene: ICAM2 (a.k.a. CD102)
  Cloning method: Restriction Enzyme; 5′ cloning site XbaI (not destroyed); 3′ cloning site XbaI (not destroyed)
  Sequencing primers: 5′ T7
Terms and licenses: Academic/Nonprofit Terms; Industry Terms: Not Available to Industry
Depositor comments: This clone will direct the expression of functional human ICAM-2 in a variety of cell types. This sequence has been deposited in Genbank with accession number X15606. Also see ref: Nature 329, 840-842 (1987)
How to cite: Human ICAM-2 was a gift from Timothy Springer (Addgene plasmid # 8634 ; http://n2t.net/addgene:8634 ; RRID:Addgene_8634)
