[The description below was written by a language model from this plasmid's Addgene catalogue record.]
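Description:
Human ICAM-2 (also recorded as pCDIC2.27) is a mammalian expression plasmid built on the pCDM8 backbone, a roughly 4.4 kb vector, carrying a cDNA of about 1.1 kb for human intercellular adhesion molecule 2 (ICAM2, CD102). The insert is flanked by XbaI sites at both ends, both of which remain intact, so the cDNA can be released as a single fragment. A T7 primer is listed for sequencing into the 5′ end of the insert, which indicates a T7 promoter site upstream of the cloning region. The record does not itself name the promoter that drives expression in mammalian cells, and no epitope tags, fusions or reporters are listed, so the insert appears to encode the native protein.

Selection in bacteria works indirectly. The record notes supF, a suppressor tRNA marker, and a host strain, MC1061/P3, that carries the P3 episome. In this system the episome bears ampicillin and tetracycline resistance genes that are inactivated by amber stop codons, and the plasmid-borne suppressor tRNA reads through these codons to restore resistance to both drugs. This is why the plasmid is listed with dual ampicillin and tetracycline selection and depends on a P3-containing host rather than an ordinary cloning strain.

According to the depositor, the clone directs expression of functional human ICAM-2 in a variety of cell types. It originates from the functional cloning work that identified ICAM-2 as a cell adhesion ligand for the integrin LFA-1, homologous to ICAM-1. Its typical uses are therefore putting ICAM-2 on the surface of transfected mammalian cells for studies of LFA-1 binding and leukocyte adhesion.
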