>Addgene plasmid #8634 | Human ICAM-2 | addgene partial sequence | sequence record 17151 | 8634 with T7
ATTGTGCTCTAAGATCTCCCTCCGGCAGCCCTTGGCTGGTCCCTGCGAGCCCGTGGAGACTGCCAGAGAT
GTCCTCTTTCGGTTACAGGACCCTGACTGTGGCCCTCTTCACCCTGATCTGCTGTCCAGGATCGGATGAG
AAGGTATTCGAGGTACACGTGAGGCCAAAGAAGCTGGCGGTTGAGCCCAAAGGGTCCCTCGAGGTCAACT
GCAGCACCACCTGTAACCAGCCTGAAGTGGGTGGTCTGGAGACCTCTCTAAATAAGATTCTGCTGGACGA
ACAGGCTCAGTGGAAACATTACTTGGTCTCAAACATCTCCCATGACACGGTCCTCCAATGCCACTTCACC
TGCTCCGGGAAGCAGGAGTCAATGAATTCCAACGTCAGCGTGTACCAGCCTCCAAGGCAGGTCATCCTGA
CACTGCAACCCACTTTGGTGGCTGTGGGCAAGTCCTTCACCATTGAGTGCAGGGTGCCCACCGTGGAGCC
CCTGGACAGCCTCACCCTCTTCCTGTTCCGTGGCAATGAGACTCTGCACTATGAGACCTTCGGGAAGGCA
GCCCCTGCTCCGCAGGAGGCCACAGCCACATTCAACAGCACGGCTGACAGAGAGGATGGCCACCGCAACT
TCTCCTGCCTGGCTGTGCTGGACTTGATGTCTCGCGGTGGCAACATCTTTCACAAACACTCAGCCCCGAA
GATGTTGGAGATCTATGAGCCTGTG
